>Addgene plasmid #202512 | pGL3-ACSL4-(-254) | addgene full sequence | sequence record 396603 | Addgene NGS Result
GGCACCTCGACCCCAAAAAACTTGATTA
[49 nt withheld, positions 29-77]
CCTTTGACGTTGGAGTCCACGTTCTTT
[37 nt withheld, positions 105-141]
ACCCTATCTCGGTCTATTCTTTTGATTTATAAGGGATTTTGCCGATTTCGGCCTATTGGTTAAAAAATGA
GCTGATTTAACAAAAATTTAACGCGAATTTTAACAAAATATTAACGCTTACAATTTGCCATTCGCCATTC
AGGCTGCGCAACTGTTGGGAAGGGCGATCGGTGCGGGCCTCTTCGCTATTACGCCAGCCCAAGCTACCAT
GATAAGTAAGTAATATTAAGGTACGGGAGGTACTTGGAGCGGCCGCAATAAAATATCTTTATTTTCATTA
CATCTGTGTGTTGGTTTTTTGTGTGAATCGATAGTACTAACATACGCTCTCCATCAAAACAAAACGAAAC
AAAACAAACTAGCAAAATAGGCTGTCCCCAGTGCAAGTGCAGGTGCCAGAACATTTCTCTATCGATAGGT
ACCGAGCTCTTACGCGTGCTAGCCCGGGCTCGAGGCGATTCGGCTGGCTCTGCCACACCACCGCGCGCCC
CCGCTCCGCCCGCCCCTCCGGGCGCGTCTTTTCCGGGCTCGCGCTGAGTCCCGCCTCCGCCGGCTGTCCG
GGTGCGCGCGCGCCGCTGCGGCTTTTTCTCTGGCCTCCGCCGCGCGCTCCTCCTCGTCCCAGCGCTAGCG
GGCACGCGGTTCCTTTTTGCGAGCTTTCCGAGTGCCAGGCGCCGGCCGGCTGCGAAGACGCGGTGGGCCG
CCCCTCCGAAGCTTGGCATTCCGGTACTGTTGGTAAAGCCACCATGGAAGACGCCAAAAACATAAAGAAA
GGCCCGGCGCCATTCTATCCGCTGGAAGATGGAACCGCTGGAGAGCAACTGCATAAGGCTATGAAGAGAT
ACGCCCTGGTTCCTGGAACAATTGCTTTTACAGATGCACATATCGAGGTGGACATCACTTACGCTGAGTA
CTTCGAAATGTCCGTTCGGTTGGCAGAAGCTATGAAACGATATGGGCTGAATACAAATCACAGAATCGTC
GTATGCAGTGAAAACTCTCTTCAATTCTTTATGCCGGTGTTGGGCGCGTTATTTATCGGAGTTGCAGTTG
CGCCCGCGAACGACATTTATAATGAACGTGAATTGCTCAACAGTATGGGCATTTCGCAGCCTACCGTGGT
GTTCGTTTCCAAAAAGGGGTTGCAAAAAATTTTGAACGTGCAAAAAAAGCTCCCAATCATCCAAAAAATT
ATTATCATGGATTCTAAAACGGATTACCAGGGATTTCAGTCGATGTACACGTTCGTCACATCTCATCTAC
CTCCCGGTTTTAATGAATACGATTTTGTGCCAGAGTCCTTCGATAGGGACAAGACAATTGCACTGATCAT
GAACTCCTCTGGATCTACTGGTCTGCCTAAAGGTGTCGCTCTGCCTCATAGAACTGCCTGCGTGAGATTC
TCGCATGCCAGAGATCCTATTTTTGGCAATCAAATCATTCCGGATACTGCGATTTTAAGTGTTGTTCCAT
TCCATCACGGTTTTGGAATGTTTACTACACTCGGATATTTGATATGTGGATTTCGAGTCGTCTTAATGTA
TAGATTTGAAGAAGAGCTGTTTCTGAGGAGCCTTCAGGATTACAAGATTCAAAGTGCGCTGCTGGTGCCA
ACCCTATTCTCCTTCTTCGCCAAAAGCACTCTGATTGACAAATACGATTTATCTAATTTACACGAAATTG
CTTCTGGTGGCGCTCCCCTCTCTAAGGAAGTCGGGGAAGCGGTTGCCAAGAGGTTCCATCTGCCAGGTAT
CAGGCAAGGATATGGGCTCACTGAGACTACATCAGCTATTCTGATTACACCCGAGGGGGATGATAAACCG
GGCGCGGTCGGTAAAGTTGTTCCATTTTTTGAAGCGAAGGTTGTGGATCTGGATACCGGGAAAACGCTGG
GCGTTAATCAAAGAGGCGAACTGTGTGTGAGAGGTCCTATGATTATGTCCGGTTATGTAAACAATCCGGA
AGCGACCAACGCCTTGATTGACAAGGATGGATGGCTACATTCTGGAGACATAGCTTACTGGGACGAAGAC
GAACACTTCTTCATCGTTGACCGCCTGAAGTCTCTGATTAAGTACAAAGGCTATCAGGTGGCTCCCGCTG
AATTGGAATCCATCTTGCTCCAACACCCCAACATCTTCGACGCAGGTGTCGCAGGTCTTCCCGACGATGA
CGCCGGTGAACTTCCCGCCGCCGTTGTTGTTTTGGAGCACGGAAAGACGATGACGGAAAAAGAGATCGTG
GATTACGTCGCCAGTCAAGTAACAACCGCGAAAAAGTTGCGCGGAGGAGTTGTGTTTGTGGACGAAGTAC
CGAAAGGTCTTACCGGAAAACTCGACGCAAGAAAAATCAGAGAGATCCTCATAAAGGCCAAGAAGGGCGG
AAAGATCGCCGTGTAATTCTAGAGTCGGGGCGGCCGGCCGCTTCGAGCAGACATGATAAGATACATTGAT
GAGTTTGGACAAACCACAACTAGAATGCAGTGAAAAAAATGCTTTATTTGTGAAATTTGTGATGCTATTG
CTTTATTTGTAACCATTATAAGCTGCAATAAACAAGTTAACAACAACAATTGCATTCATTTTATGTTTCA
GGTTCAGGGGGAGGTGTGGGAGGTTTTTTAAAGCAAGTAAAACCTCTACAAATGTGGTAAAATCGATAAG
GATCCGTCGACCGATGCCCTTGAGAGCCTTCAACCCAGTCAGCTCCTTCCGGTGGGCGCGGGGCATGACT
ATCGTCGCCGCACTTATGACTGTCTTCTTTATCATGCAACTCGTAGGACAGGTGCCGGCAGCGCTCTTCC
GCTTCCTCGCTCACTGACTCGCTGCGCTCGGTCGTTCGGCTGCGGCGAGCGGTATCAGCTCACTCAAAGG
CGGTAATACGGTTATCCACAGAATCAGGGGATAACGCAGGAAAGAACATGTGAGCAAAAGGCCAGCAAAA
GGCCAGGAACCGTAAAAAGGCCGCGTTGCTGGCGTTTTTCCATAGGCTCCGCCCCCCTGACGAGCATCAC
AAAAATCGACGCTCAAGTCAGAGGTGGCGAAACCCGACAGGACTATAAAGATACCAGGCGTTTCCCCCTG
GAAGCTCCCTCGTGCGCTCTCCTGTTCCGACCCTGCCGCTTACCGGATACCTGTCCGCCTTTCTCCCTTC
GGGAAGCGTGGCGCTTTCTCATAGCTCACGCTGTAGGTATCTCAGTTCGGTGTAGGTCGTTCGCTCCAAG
CTGGGCTGTGTGCACGAACCCCCCGTTCAGCCCGACCGCTGCGCCTTATCCGGTAACTATCGTCTTGAGT
CCAACCCGGTAAGACACGACTTATCGCCACTGGCAGCAGCCACTGGTAACAGGATTAGCAGAGCGAGGTA
TGTAGGCGGTGCTACAGAGTTCTTGAAGTGGTGGCCTAACTACGGCTACACTAGAAGAACAGTATTTGGT
ATCTGCGCTCTGCTGAAGCCAGTTACCTTCGGAAAAAGAGTTGGTAGCTCTTGATCCGGCAAACAAACCA
CCGCTGGTAGCGGTGGTTTTTTTGTTTGCAAGCAGCAGATTACGCGCAGAAAAAAAGGATCTCAAGAAGA
TCCTTTGATCTTTTCTACGGGGTCTGACGCTCAGTGGAACGAAAACTCACGTTAAGGGATTTTGGTCATG
AGATTATCAAAAAGGATCTTCACCTAGATCCTTTTAAATTAAAAATGAAGTTTTAAATCAATCTAAAGTA
TATATGAGTAAACTTGGTCTGACAGTTACCAATGCTTAATCAGTGAGGCACCTATCTCAGCGATCTGTCT
ATTTCGTTCATCCATAGTTGCCTGACTCCCCGTCGTGTAGATAACTACGATACGGGAGGGCTTACCATCT
GGCCCCAGTGCTGCAATGATACCGCGAGACCCACGCTCACCGGCTCCAGATTTATCAGCAATAAACCAGC
CAGCCGGAAGGGCCGAGCGCAGAAGTGGTCCTGCAACTTTATCCGCCTCCATCCAGTCTATTAATTGTTG
CCGGGAAGCTAGAGTAAGTAGTTCGCCAGTTAATAGTTTGCGCAACGTTGTTGCCATTGCTACAGGCATC
GTGGTGTCACGCTCGTCGTTTGGTATGGCTTCATTCAGCTCCGGTTCCCAACGATCAAGGCGAGTTACAT
GATCCCCCATGTTGTGCAAAAAAGCGGTTAGCTCCTTCGGTCCTCCGATCGTTGTCAGAAGTAAGTTGGC
CGCAGTGTTATCACTCATGGTTATGGCAGCACTGCATAATTCTCTTACTGTCATGCCATCCGTAAGATGC
TTTTCTGTGACTGGTGAGTACTCAACCAAGTCATTCTGAGAATAGTGTATGCGGCGACCGAGTTGCTCTT
GCCCGGCGTCAATACGGGATAATACCGCGCCACATAGCAGAACTTTAAAAGTGCTCATCATTGGAAAACG
TTCTTCGGGGCGAAAACTCTCAAGGATCTTACCGCTGTTGAGATCCAGTTCGATGTAACCCACTCGTGCA
CCCAACTGATCTTCAGCATCTTTTACTTTCACCAGCGTTTCTGGGTGAGCAAAAACAGGAAGGCAAAATG
CCGCAAAAAAGGGAATAAGGGCGACACGGAAATGTTGAATACTCATACTCTTCCTTTTTCAATATTATTG
AAGCATTTATCAGGGTTATTGTCTCATGAGCGGATACATATTTGAATGTATTTAGAAAAATAAACAAATA
GGGGTTCCGCGCACATTTCCCCGAAAAGTGCCACCTG
[124 nt withheld, positions 4869-4992]
C
[64 nt withheld, positions 4994-5057]
Features (pLannotate 1.2.2; 11 found; start..end, strand, type, name):
    272..339     -  CDS            lacZα (fragment): LacZα fragment of β-galactosidase; lacZ fragment
    398..446     +  polyA_signal   poly(A) signal: synthetic polyadenylation signal
    460..551     +  misc_feature   pause site: RNA polymerase II transcriptional pause signal from the human α2 globin gene
    885..2537    +  CDS            luciferase: firefly luciferase; luc+; enhanced luc+ version of the luciferase gene
   2578..2699    -  polyA_signal   SV40 poly(A) signal: SV40 polyadenylation signal
   2722..2790    -  CDS            large T antigen (fragment): large T antigen from SV40 (simian virus 40)
   2806..2938    +  CDS            TcR (fragment): tetracycline efflux protein; tet; confers resistance to tetracycline
   3118..3706    -  rep_origin     ori: high-copy-number ColE1/pMB1/pBR322/pUC origin of replication
   3877..4737    -  CDS            AmpR: β-lactamase; bla; confers resistance to ampicillin, carbenicillin, and related antibiotics
   4738..4842    -  promoter       AmpR promoter: bla
   4869..240     +  rep_origin     f1 ori (across the origin) (sequence partly withheld): f1 bacteriophage origin of replication; arrow indicates direction of (+) strand synthesis
