[The description below was written by a language model from this plasmid's Addgene catalogue record and pLannotate feature annotations shown in this document.]
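Description:
pGL3-ACSL4-(-254) is a firefly luciferase promoter-reporter plasmid built on the promoterless pGL3-Basic backbone (Promega) for transfection into mammalian cells. It is propagated in E. coli through a high-copy ColE1/pUC-type origin and selected with ampicillin via the bla gene and its own promoter. An f1 phage origin is also present, which in principle allows single-stranded DNA production. The total size is 5,057 bp.

The insert is a partial human ACSL4 promoter covering bases -1 to -254 relative to the start of exon 1, cloned between XhoI and HindIII sites that both remain intact. The feature table does not annotate this fragment. It presumably occupies the unannotated interval between the upstream pause site and the luc+ coding sequence, which is where the pGL3 multiple cloning site lies. Because pGL3-Basic has no eukaryotic promoter or enhancer of its own, luciferase output depends on the transcriptional activity of the cloned ACSL4 fragment. A synthetic poly(A) signal and an RNA polymerase II pause site from the human α2-globin gene sit upstream of the insert to suppress read-through transcription from the backbone and so lower background. The SV40 poly(A) signal lies downstream of luc+ and processes the reporter transcript. The short lacZα, SV40 large T antigen and TcR fragments called by the annotation software are backbone remnants with no functional role.

The construct name suggests it is one of a set of promoter truncations, although the record describes only this plasmid. The associated publication concerns an E2F/ACSL4 axis in RB1-deficient prostate cancer and ferroptosis. The plasmid is therefore suited to measuring how this proximal ACSL4 promoter region responds to transcriptional regulators in reporter assays.
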