Addgene plasmid #202512: pGL3-ACSL4-(-254)
Purpose: Expressing luciferase driven by human ACSL4 promoter (bases -1 to -254 with respect to exon1 start site)
Depositing lab: Ming Chen. Depositing organization: Duke University. Publication: RB1-deficient prostate tumor growth and metastasis are vulnerable to ferroptosis induction via the E2F/ACSL4 axis. Wang ME, Chen J, Lu Y, Bawcom AR, Wu J, Ou J, Asara JM, Armstrong AJ, Wang Q, Li L, Wang Y, Huang J, Chen M. J Clin Invest. 2023 Mar 16:e166647. doi: 10.1172/JCI166647. PubMed 36928314.
Backbone
  Vector backbone: pGL3 basic
  Backbone manufacturer: Promega
  Backbone size w/o insert (bp): 4818
  Total vector size (bp): 5057
  Vector type: Mammalian Expression, Luciferase
Growth in bacteria
  Bacterial resistance: Ampicillin, 100 μg/mL
  Growth temperature: 37°C
  Growth strain: DH5alpha
  Copy number: Unknown
Gene/Insert
  Gene/Insert name: ACSL4 promoter (partial)
  Species: H. sapiens (human)
  GenBank ID: NG_008053.1
  Entrez Gene: ACSL4 (a.k.a. ACS4, FACL4, LACS4, MRX63, MRX68, XLID63)
  Cloning method: Restriction Enzyme; 5′ cloning site XhoI (not destroyed); 3′ cloning site HindIII (not destroyed)
  Sequencing primers: 5′ RVprimer3; 3′ GLprimer2
Terms and licenses: Academic/Nonprofit Terms; Industry Terms: Not Available to Industry
How to cite: pGL3-ACSL4-(-254) was a gift from Ming Chen (Addgene plasmid # 202512 ; http://n2t.net/addgene:202512 ; RRID:Addgene_202512)
